>Addgene plasmid #186373 | pDEST-Spe3-HA-RfA | addgene full sequence | sequence record 373584 | Addgene Partial NGS Result
AGTGCCACCTG
[124 nt withheld, positions 12-135]
C
[91 nt withheld, positions 137-227]
A
[49 nt withheld, positions 229-277]
CCTTTGACGTTGGAGTCCACGTTCTTT
[37 nt withheld, positions 305-341]
ACCCTATCTCGGTCTATTCTTTTGATTTATAAGGGATTTTGCCGATTTCGGCCTATTGGTTAAAAAATGA
GCTGATTTAACAAAAATTTAACGCGAATTTTAACAAAATATTAACGCTTACAATTTGCCATTCGCCATTC
AGGCTGCGCAACTGTTGGGAAGGGCGATCGGTGCGGGCCTCTTCGCTATTACGCCAGCTGGCGAAAGGGG
GATGTGCTGCAAGGCGATTAAGTTGGGTAACGCCAGGGTTTTCCCAGTCACGACGTTGTAAAACGACGGC
CAGTGAATTGTAATACGACTCACTATAGGGCGAATTGGGTACCGGCCGACTTGGCCCTGCAGGGGGGGGG
NNNAATGTGAAGAAACTTTCTTTTTATTAGGAGCAGATACGAATGGCTACATTTTGGGGGACAACATTTT
GTAAAGTGTAAGTTGGTATTATGTAGCTTAGAGACTCCATTCGGGTGTTCTTGAGGCTGGTTTAGTGGTA
ACCAGATCCGCGGCCGCGATATCTAAGTTTATCACCACTTTGTACAAGAAAGCTGAACGAGAAACGTAAA
ATGATATAAATATCAATATATTAAATTAGATTTTGCATAAAAAACAGACTACATAATACTGTAAAACACA
ACATATCCAGTCACTATGGTCGACCTGCAGACTGGCTGTGTATAAGGGAGCCTGACATTTATATTCCCCA
GAACATCAGGTTAATGGCGTTTTTGATGTCATTTTCGCGGTGGCTGAGATCAGCCACTTCTTCCCCGATA
ACGGAGACCGGCACACTGGCCATATCGGTGGTCATCATGCGCCAGCTTTCATCCCCGATATGCACCACCG
GGTAAAGTTCACGGGAGACTTTATCTGACAGCAGACGTGCACTGGCCAGGGGGATCACCATCCGTCGCCC
GGGCGTGTCAATAATATCACTCTGTACATCCACAAACAGACGATAACGGCTCTCTCTTTTATAGGTGTAA
ACCTTAAACTGCATTTCACCAGCCCCTGTTCTCGTCAGCAAAAGAGCCGTTCATTTCAATAAACCGGGCG
ACCTCAGCCATCCCTTCCTGATTTTCCGCTTTCCAGCGTTCGGCACGCAGACGACGGGCTTCATTCTGCA
TGGTTGTGCTTACCAGACCGGAGATATTGACATCATATATGCCTTGAGCAACTGATAGCTGTCGCTGTCA
ACTGTCACTGTAATACGCTGCTTCATAGCATACCTCTTTTTGACATACTTCGGGTATACATATCAGTATA
TATTCTTATACCGCAAAAATCAGCGCGCAAATACGCATACTGTTATCTGGCTTTTAGTAAGCCGGATCCA
CGCGTTTACGCCCCGCCCTGCCACTCATCGCAGTACTGTTGTAATTCATTAAGCATTCTGCCGACATGGA
AGCCATCACAAACGGCATGATGAACCTGAATCGCCAGCGGCATCAGCACCTTGTCGCCTTGCGTATAATA
TTTGCCCATGGTGAAAACGGGGGCGAAGAAGTTGTCCATATTGGCCACGTTTAAATCAAAACTGGTGAAA
CTCACCCAGGGATTGGCTGAGACGAAAAACATATTCTCAATAAACCCTTTAGGGAAATAGGCCAGGTTTT
CACCGTAACACGCCACATCTTGCGAATATATGTGTAGAAACTGCCGGAAATCGTCGTGGTATTCACTCCA
GAGCGATGAAAACGTTTCAGTTTGCTCATGGAAAACGGTGTAACAAGGGTGAACACTATCCCATATCACC
AGCTCACCGTCTTTCATTGCCATACGGAATTCCGGATGAGCATTCATCAGGCGGGCAAGAATGTGAATAA
AGGCCGGATAAAACTTGTGCTTATTTTTCTTTACGGTCTTTAAAAAGGCCGTAATATCCAGCTGAACGGT
CTGGTTATAGGTACATTGAGCAACTGACTGAAATGCCTCAAAATGTTCTTTACGATGCCATTGGGATATA
TCAACGGTGGTATATCCAGTGATTTTTTTCTCCATTTTAGCTTCCTTAGCTCCTGAAAATCTCGACGGAT
CCTAACTCAAAATCCACACATTATACGAGCCGGAAGCATAAAGTGTAAAGCCTGGGGTGCCTAATGCGGC
CGCCATAGTGACTGGATATGTTGTGTTTTACAGTATTATGTAGTCTGTTTTTTATGCAAAATCTAATTTA
ATATATTGATATTTATATCATTTTACGTTTCTCGTTCAGCTTTTTTGTACAAACTTGTGATAAACAAAGG
AGCGTAGTCTGGCACGTCGTATGGGTATGCCATTTTTTGTCCCTGAATTCAGATCTGCCAAAGTTGAGCG
TTTATTCTGAGCTTCTGCAAAAAGAACAAGCAAGCTTAGCTCCAGCTTTTGTTCCCTTTAGTGAGGGTTA
ATTTCGAGCTTGGCGTAATCATGGTCATAGCTGTTTCCTGTGTGAAATTGTTATCCGCTCACAATTCCAC
ACAACATACGAGCCGGAAGCATAAAGTGTAAAGCCTGGGGTGCCTAATGAGTGAGCTAACTCACATTAAT
TGCGTTGCGCTCACTGCCCGCTTTCCAGTCGGGAAACCTGTCGTGCCAGCTGCATTAATGAATCGGCCAA
CGCGCGGGGAGAGGCGGTTTGCGTATTGGGCGCTCTTCCGCTTCCTCGCTCACTGACTCGCTGCGCTCGG
TCGTTCGGCTGCGGCGAGCGGTATCAGCTCACTCAAAGGCGGTAATACGGTTATCCACAGAATCAGGGGA
TAACGCAGGAAAGAACATGTGAGCAAAAGGCCAGCAAAAGGCCAGGAACCGTAAAAAGGCCGCGTTGCTG
GCGTTTTTCCATAGGCTCCGCCCCCCTGACGAGCATCACAAAAATCGACGCTCAAGTCAGAGGTGGCGAA
ACCCGACAGGACTATAAAGATACCAGGCGTTTCCCCCTGGAAGCTCCCTCGTGCGCTCTCCTGTTCCGAC
CCTGCCGCTTACCGGATACCTGTCCGCCTTTCTCCCTTCGGGAAGCGTGGCGCTTTCTCATAGCTCACGC
TGTAGGTATCTCAGTTCGGTGTAGGTCGTTCGCTCCAAGCTGGGCTGTGTGCACGAACCCCCCGTTCAGC
CCGACCGCTGCGCCTTATCCGGTAACTATCGTCTTGAGTCCAACCCGGTAAGACACGACTTATCGCCACT
GGCAGCAGCCACTGGTAACAGGATTAGCAGAGCGAGGTATGTAGGCGGTGCTACAGAGTTCTTGAAGTGG
TGGCCTAACTACGGCTACACTAGAAGAACAGTATTTGGTATCTGCGCTCTGCTGAAGCCAGTTACCTTCG
GAAAAAGAGTTGGTAGCTCTTGATCCGGCAAACAAACCACCGCTGGTAGCGGTGGTTTTTTTGTTTGCAA
GCAGCAGATTACGCGCAGAAAAAAAGGATCTCAAGAAGATCCTTTGATCTTTTCTACGGGGTCTGACGCT
CAGTGGAACGAAAACTCACGTTAAGGGATTTTGGTCATGAGATTATCAAAAAGGATCTTCACCTAGATCC
TTTTAAATTAAAAATGAAGTTTTAAATCAATCTAAAGTATATATGAGTAAACTTGGTCTGACAGTTACCA
ATGCTTAATCAGTGAGGCACCTATCTCAGCGATCTGTCTATTTCGTTCATCCATAGTTGCCTGACTCCCC
GTCGTGTAGATAACTACGATACGGGAGGGCTTACCATCTGGCCCCAGTGCTGCAATGATACCGCGAGACC
CACGCTCACCGGCTCCAGATTTATCAGCAATAAACCAGCCAGCCGGAAGGGCCGAGCGCAGAAGTGGTCC
TGCAACTTTATCCGCCTCCATCCAGTCTATTAATTGTTGCCGGGAAGCTAGAGTAAGTAGTTCGCCAGTT
AATAGTTTGCGCAACGTTGTTGCCATTGCTACAGGCATCGTGGTGTCACGCTCGTCGTTTGGTATGGCTT
CATTCAGCTCCGGTTCCCAACGATCAAGGCGAGTTACATGATCCCCCATGTTGTGCAAAAAAGCGGTTAG
CTCCTTCGGTCCTCCGATCGTTGTCAGAAGTAAGTTGGCCGCAGTGTTATCACTCATGGTTATGGCAGCA
CTGCATAATTCTCTTACTGTCATGCCATCCGTAAGATGCTTTTCTGTGACTGGTGAGTACTCAACCAAGT
CATTCTGAGAATAGTGTATGCGGCGACCGAGTTGCTCTTGCCCGGCGTCAATACGGGATAATACCGCGCC
ACATAGCAGAACTTTAAAAGTGCTCATCATTGGAAAACGTTCTTCGGGGCGAAAACTCTCAAGGATCTTA
CCGCTGTTGAGATCCAGTTCGATGTAACCCACTCGTGCACCCAACTGATCTTCAGCATCTTTTACTTTCA
CCAGCGTTTCTGGGTGAGCAAAAACAGGAAGGCAAAATGCCGCAAAAAAGGGAATAAGGGCGACACGGAA
ATGTTGAATACTCATACTCTTCCTTTTTCAATATTATTGAAGCATTTATCAGGGTTATTGTCTCATGAGC
GGATACATATTTGAATGTATTTAGAAAAATAAACAAATAGGGGTTCCGCGCACATTTCCCCGAAA
Features (pLannotate 1.2.2; 20 found; start..end, strand, type, name):
     12..440     +  rep_origin     f1 ori (sequence partly withheld): f1 bacteriophage origin of replication; arrow indicates direction of (+) strand synthesis
    472..629     -  CDS            lacZα (fragment): LacZα fragment of β-galactosidase; lacZ fragment
    632..650     +  promoter       T7 promoter: promoter for bacteriophage T7 RNA polymerase
    698..823     -  3'UTR          Xenopus globin 3'-UTR: 3'-UTR of the major beta-globin gene of Xenopus laevis
    865..989     +  protein_bind   attR2: mutant version of attR; recombination site for the Gateway® LR reaction LR Clonase™
   1033..1335    -  CDS            ccdB: CCDB_ECOLI - Also known as G, letB, letD. Experimental evidence at protein level: Swiss-Prot protein existence level 1. Toxic component of a type II toxin-antitoxin (TA) system, functioning in plasmid maintainence. Responsible for the post- segregational killing (PSK) of plasmid-free cells, also referred to as a plasmid addiction system. Half-life of over 2 hours. Cell killing by CcdB is accompanied by filamentation, defects in chromosome and plasmid segregation, defects in cell division, formation of anucleate cells, decreased DNA synthesis and plasmid loss. Interferes with the activity of DN
   1340..1498    -  CDS            ccdA (fragment): CCDA_ECO57 - Also known as H, letA. Experimental evidence at protein level: Swiss-Prot protein existence level 1. Antitoxin component of a type II toxin-antitoxin (TA) system which inhibits the post-segregational killing (PSK) of plasmid-free cells, also referred to as a plasmid addiction system. Binds to and blocks the activity of CcdB; will also remove bound CcdB protein from the CcdB-GyrA complex by forming a CcdA-CcdB complex, a process termed rejuvenation. Functions as a transcriptional corepressor for the ccdAB operon, repression also requires CcdB (By similarity). From Escherichia coli
   1677..2336    -  CDS            CmR: chloramphenicol acetyltransferase; cat; confers resistance to chloramphenicol
   2337..2366    -  promoter       cat promoter (fragment): promoter of the E. coli cat gene encoding chloramphenicol acetyltransferase
   2390..2420    -  promoter       lac UV5 promoter: E. coli lac promoter with an "up" mutation
   2445..2569    -  protein_bind   attR1: mutant version of attR; recombination site for the Gateway® LR reaction LR Clonase™
   2639..2681    -  5'UTR          Xenopus globin 5'-UTR: translational enhancer from the 5'-UTR of the major beta-globin gene of Xenopus laevis
   2706..2724    -  promoter       T3 promoter: promoter for bacteriophage T3 RNA polymerase
   2769..2785    -  protein_bind   lac operator: The lac repressor binds to the lac operator to inhibit transcription in E. coli. This inhibition can be relieved by adding lactose or isopropyl-β-D-thiogalactopyranoside (IPTG). lac repressor encoded by lacI
   2793..2823    -  promoter       lac promoter: promoter for the E. coli lac operon
   2838..2859    -  protein_bind   CAP binding site: CAP binding activates transcription in the presence of cAMP. E. coli catabolite activator protein
   2872..2964    -  CDS            lacI (fragment): lac repressor; lacI; The lac repressor binds to the lac operator to inhibit transcription in E. coli. This inhibition can be relieved by adding lactose or isopropyl-β-D-thiogalactopyranoside (IPTG).
   3147..3735    -  rep_origin     ori: high-copy-number ColE1/pMB1/pBR322/pUC origin of replication
   3906..4766    -  CDS            AmpR: β-lactamase; bla; confers resistance to ampicillin, carbenicillin, and related antibiotics
   4767..4871    -  promoter       AmpR promoter: bla
