[The description below was written by a language model from this plasmid's Addgene catalogue record and pLannotate feature annotations shown in this document.]
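Description:
pDEST-Spe3-HA-RfA is an empty Gateway destination vector, derived from pDEST-Spe3-RfA, for making synthetic mRNA that encodes a protein of interest fused to an N-terminal HA epitope tag. It is a high-copy bacterial plasmid with a ColE1/pUC-type origin, an f1 phage origin and an ampicillin resistance gene. Remnants of a lacZα/lac promoter cloning region flank the transcription unit. Because the Gateway cassette carries the ccdB toxin gene, the unrecombined vector has to be propagated in a ccdB-tolerant strain, with ampicillin and chloramphenicol selection.

The functional unit lies on the reverse strand of the annotated sequence. A T3 RNA polymerase promoter is followed by the Xenopus β-globin 5'-UTR, which acts as a translational enhancer. Next comes the reading-frame-A Gateway cassette (attR1, chloramphenicol resistance gene, a ccdA fragment, ccdB, attR2), and then the Xenopus β-globin 3'-UTR. A T7 promoter sits beyond the 3'-UTR, pointing back toward the cassette. The depositor states that the HA tag was inserted at a StuI site in the parent backbone. The tag is not annotated in the feature table, which comes from a partial sequencing result slightly shorter than the listed backbone size. An LR reaction with an entry clone replaces the CmR/ccdB segment with the open reading frame, and loss of ccdB provides counter-selection for recombinants.

In vitro transcripts from the resulting expression clone carry globin UTRs and are microinjected into eggs or embryos to overexpress the HA-tagged protein. The vector was designed for ascidian eggs, and the depositor suggests it is likely to be useful in zebrafish, Xenopus, sea urchin and cnidarians as well.
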