Addgene plasmid #186373: pDEST-Spe3-HA-RfA
Purpose: (Empty Backbone) Destination vector for the expression of a fusion of N-ter HA tag and a protein of interest into embryos, by mRNA microinjection
Depositing lab: Patrick Lemaire. Depositing organization: CNRS UMR 5237, Centre de Recherche en Biologie cellulaire de Montpellier. Publication: A multicassette Gateway vector set for high throughput and comparative analyses in ciona and vertebrate embryos. Roure A, Rothbacher U, Robin F, Kalmar E, Ferone G, Lamy C, Missero C, Mueller F, Lemaire P. PLoS One. 2007. 2(9):e916. 10.1371/journal.pone.0000916 PubMed 17878951.
Backbone
  Vector backbone: pDEST-Spe3-RfA
  Backbone manufacturer: PMID: 17878951
  Backbone size (bp): 4926
  Vector type: Gateway destination vector
Growth in bacteria
  Bacterial resistance: Chloramphenicol and Ampicillin, 25 & 100 μg/mL
  Growth temperature: 37°C
  Growth strain: ccdB Survival
  Copy number: High Copy
Gene/Insert
  Gene/Insert name: None
Terms and licenses: Academic/Nonprofit Terms; Industry Terms: Not Available to Industry
Depositor comments: Gateway destination vector for mRNA production to overexpress a protein of interest following microinjection into ascidian eggs. Likely to be useful for zebrafish, Xenopus, urchin and cnidarian (Clytia, Nematostella...) overexpression studies as well. Backbone was modified by insertion of N terminal HA tag at Stu I restriction site
How to cite: pDEST-Spe3-HA-RfA was a gift from Patrick Lemaire (Addgene plasmid # 186373 ; http://n2t.net/addgene:186373 ; RRID:Addgene_186373)
